>Addgene plasmid #49589 | EGFP-Rab6CI46E | depositor full sequence | sequence record 74356 | EGFP-Rab6CI46E sequence 5337 bps
TAGTTATTAATAGTAATCAATTACGGGGTCATTAGTTCATAGCCCATATATGGAGTTCCGCGTTACATAA
CTTACGGTAAATGGCCCGCCTGGCTGACCGCCCAACGACCCCCGCCCATTGACGTCAATAATGACGTATG
TTCCCATAGTAACGCCAATAGGGACTTTCCATTGACGTCAATGGGTGGAGTATTTACGGTAAACTGCCCA
CTTGGCAGTACATCAAGTGTATCATATGCCAAGTACGCCCCCTATTGACGTCAATGACGGTAAATGGCCC
GCCTGGCATTATGCCCAGTACATGACCTTATGGGACTTTCCTACTTGGCAGTACATCTACGTATTAGTCA
TCGCTATTACCATGGTGATGCGGTTTTGGCAGTACATCAATGGGCGTGGATAGCGGTTTGACTCACGGGG
ATTTCCAAGTCTCCACCCCATTGACGTCAATGGGAGTTTGTTTTGGCACCAAAATCAACGGGACTTTCCA
AAATGTCGTAACAACTCCGCCCCATTGACGCAAATGGGCGGTAGGCGTGTACGGTGGGAGGTCTATATAA
GCAGAGCTGGTTTAGTGAACCGTCAGATCCGCTAGCGCTACCGGTCGCCACCATGGTGAGCAAGGGCGAG
GAGCTGTTCACCGGGGTGGTGCCCATCCTGGTCGAGCTGGACGGCGACGTAAACGGCCACAAGTTCAGCG
TGTCCGGCGAGGGCGAGGGCGATGCCACCTACGGCAAGCTGACCCTGAAGTTCATCTGCACCACCGGCAA
GCTGCCCGTGCCCTGGCCCACCCTCGTGACCACCCTGACCTACGGCGTGCAGTGCTTCAGCCGCTACCCC
GACCACATGAAGCAGCACGACTTCTTCAAGTCCGCCATGCCCGAAGGCTACGTCCAGGAGCGCACCATCT
TCTTCAAGGACGACGGCAACTACAAGACCCGCGCCGAGGTGAAGTTCGAGGGCGACACCCTGGTGAACCG
CATCGAGCTGAAGGGCATCGACTTCAAGGAGGACGGCAACATCCTGGGGCACAAGCTGGAGTACAACTAC
AACAGCCACAACGTCTATATCATGGCCGACAAGCAGAAGAACGGCATCAAGGTGAACTTCAAGATCCGCC
ACAACATCGAGGACGGCAGCGTGCAGCTCGCCGACCACTACCAGCAGAACACCCCCATCGGCGACGGCCC
CGTGCTGCTGCCCGACAACCACTACCTGAGCACCCAGTCCGCCCTGAGCAAAGACCCCAACGAGAAGCGC
GATCACATGGTCCTGCTGGAGTTCGTGACCGCCGCCGGGATCACTCTCGGCATGGACGAGCTGTACAAGT
CCGGACTCAGATCCACCATGTCCACGGGCGGAGACTTCGGGAATCCGCTGAGGAAATTCAAGCTGGTGTT
CCTGGGGGAGCAAAGCGTTGGAAAGACATCTTTGATCACCAGATTCATGTATGACAGTTTTGACAACACC
TATCAGGCAACAGAAGGCATTGACTTTTTATCAAAAACTATGTACTTGGAGGATCGAACAATCAGGCTTC
AGCTGTGGGATACTGCGGGTCAGGAACGTTTCCGTAGCCTCATTCCCAGTTACATCCGTGATTCTGCTGC
AGCTGTAGTAGTTTACGATATCACAAATGTTAACTCATTCCAGCAAACTACAAAGTGGATTGATGATGTC
AGAACAGAAAGAGGAAGTGATGTTATCATCATGCTAGTAGGAAATAAAACAGATCTTGCTGACAAGAGGC
AAGTGTCAATTGAGGAGGGAGAGAGGAAAGCCAAAGAGCTGAATGTTATGTTTATTGAAACTAGTGCAAA
AGCTGGATACAATGTAAAGCAGCTCTTTCGACGTGTAGCAGCAGCTTTGCCGGGAATGGAAAGCACACAG
GACAGAAGCAGAGAAGATATGATTGACATAAAACTGGAAAAGCCTCAGGAGCAACCAGTCAGTGAAGGAG
GCTGTTCCTGCTAACTCGACGGTACCGCGGGCCCGGGATCCACCGGATCTAGATAACTGATCATAATCAG
CCATACCACATTTGTAGAGGTTTTACTTGCTTTAAAAAACCTCCCACACCTCCCCCTGAACCTGAAACAT
AAAATGAATGCAATTGTTGTTGTTAACTTGTTTATTGCAGCTTATAATGGTTACAAATAAAGCAATAGCA
TCACAAATTTCACAAATAAAGCATTTTTTTCACTGCATTCTAGTTGTGGTTTGTCCAAACTCATCAATGT
ATCTTAACGCGTAAATTGTAAGCGTTAATATTTTGTTAAAATTCGCGTTAAATTTTTGTTAAATCAGCTC
ATTTTTTAACCAATAGGCCGAAATCGGCAAAATCCCTTATAAATCAAAAGAATAGACCGAGATAGGGT
[37 nt withheld, positions 2379-2415]
AAAGAACGTGGACTCCAACGTCAAAGG
[49 nt withheld, positions 2443-2491]
T
[91 nt withheld, positions 2493-2583]
G
[124 nt withheld, positions 2585-2708]
CAGGTGGCACTTTTCGGGGAAATGTGCGCGGAACCCCTATTTGTTTATTTTTCTAAATACATTCAAATAT
GTATCCGCTCATGAGACAATAACCCTGATAAATGCTTCAATAATATTGAAAAAGGAAGAGTCCTGAGGCG
GAAAGAACCAGCTGTGGAATGTGTGTCAGTTAGGGTGTGGAAAGTCCCCAGGCTCCCCAGCAGGCAGAAG
TATGCAAAGCATGCATCTCAATTAGTCAGCAACCAGGTGTGGAAAGTCCCCAGGCTCCCCAGCAGGCAGA
AGTATGCAAAGCATGCATCTCAATTAGTCAGCAACCATAGTCCCGCCCCTAACTCCGCCCATCCCGCCCC
TAACTCCGCCCAGTTCCGCCCATTCTCCGCCCCATGGCTGACTAATTTTTTTTATTTATGCAGAGGCCGA
GGCCGCCTCGGCCTCTGAGCTATTCCAGAAGTAGTGAGGAGGCTTTTTTGGAGGCCTAGGCTTTTGCAAA
GATCGATCAAGAGACAGGATGAGGATCGTTTCGCATGATTGAACAAGATGGATTGCACGCAGGTTCTCCG
GCCGCTTGGGTGGAGAGGCTATTCGGCTATGACTGGGCACAACAGACAATCGGCTGCTCTGATGCCGCCG
TGTTCCGGCTGTCAGCGCAGGGGCGCCCGGTTCTTTTTGTCAAGACCGACCTGTCCGGTGCCCTGAATGA
ACTGCAAGACGAGGCAGCGCGGCTATCGTGGCTGGCCACGACGGGCGTTCCTTGCGCAGCTGTGCTCGAC
GTTGTCACTGAAGCGGGAAGGGACTGGCTGCTATTGGGCGAAGTGCCGGGGCAGGATCTCCTGTCATCTC
ACCTTGCTCCTGCCGAGAAAGTATCCATCATGGCTGATGCAATGCGGCGGCTGCATACGCTTGATCCGGC
TACCTGCCCATTCGACCACCAAGCGAAACATCGCATCGAGCGAGCACGTACTCGGATGGAAGCCGGTCTT
GTCGATCAGGATGATCTGGACGAAGAGCATCAGGGGCTCGCGCCAGCCGAACTGTTCGCCAGGCTCAAGG
CGAGCATGCCCGACGGCGAGGATCTCGTCGTGACCCATGGCGATGCCTGCTTGCCGAATATCATGGTGGA
AAATGGCCGCTTTTCTGGATTCATCGACTGTGGCCGGCTGGGTGTGGCGGACCGCTATCAGGACATAGCG
TTGGCTACCCGTGATATTGCTGAAGAGCTTGGCGGCGAATGGGCTGACCGCTTCCTCGTGCTTTACGGTA
TCGCCGCTCCCGATTCGCAGCGCATCGCCTTCTATCGCCTTCTTGACGAGTTCTTCTGAGCGGGACTCTG
GGGTTCGAAATGACCGACCAAGCGACGCCCAACCTGCCATCACGAGATTTCGATTCCACCGCCGCCTTCT
ATGAAAGGTTGGGCTTCGGAATCGTTTTCCGGGACGCCGGCTGGATGATCCTCCAGCGCGGGGATCTCAT
GCTGGAGTTCTTCGCCCACCCTAGGGGGAGGCTAACTGAAACACGGAAGGAGACAATACCGGAAGGAACC
CGCGCTATGACGGCAATAAAAAGACAGAATAAAACGCACGGTGTTGGGTCGTTTGTTCATAAACGCGGGG
TTCGGTCCCAGGGCTGGCACTCTGTCGATACCCCACCGAGACCCCATTGGGGCCAATACGCCCGCGTTTC
TTCCTTTTCCCCACCCCACCCCCCAAGTTCGGGTGAAGGCCCAGGGCTCGCAGCCAACGTCGGGGCGGCA
GGCCCTGCCATAGCCTCAGGTTACTCATATATACTTTAGATTGATTTAAAACTTCATTTTTAATTTAAAA
GGATCTAGGTGAAGATCCTTTTTGATAATCTCATGACCAAAATCCCTTAACGTGAGTTTTCGTTCCACTG
AGCGTCAGACCCCGTAGAAAAGATCAAAGGATCTTCTTGAGATCCTTTTTTTCTGCGCGTAATCTGCTGC
TTGCAAACAAAAAAACCACCGCTACCAGCGGTGGTTTGTTTGCCGGATCAAGAGCTACCAACTCTTTTTC
CGAAGGTAACTGGCTTCAGCAGAGCGCAGATACCAAATACTGTCCTTCTAGTGTAGCCGTAGTTAGGCCA
CCACTTCAAGAACTCTGTAGCACCGCCTACATACCTCGCTCTGCTAATCCTGTTACCAGTGGCTGCTGCC
AGTGGCGATAAGTCGTGTCTTACCGGGTTGGACTCAAGACGATAGTTACCGGATAAGGCGCAGCGGTCGG
GCTGAACGGGGGGTTCGTGCACACAGCCCAGCTTGGAGCGAACGACCTACACCGAACTGAGATACCTACA
GCGTGAGCTATGAGAAAGCGCCACGCTTCCCGAAGGGAGAAAGGCGGACAGGTATCCGGTAAGCGGCAGG
GTCGGAACAGGAGAGCGCACGAGGGAGCTTCCAGGGGGAAACGCCTGGTATCTTTATAGTCCTGTCGGGT
TTCGCCACCTCTGACTTGAGCGTCGATTTTTGTGATGCTCGTCAGGGGGGCGGAGCCTATGGAAAAACGC
CAGCAACGCGGCCTTTTTACGGTTCCTGGCCTTTTGCTGGCCTTTTGCTCACATGTTCTTTCCTGCGTTA
TCCCCTGATTCTGTGGATAACCGTATTACCGCCATGCAT
Features (pLannotate 1.2.2; 15 found; start..end, strand, type, name):
     61..364     +  enhancer       CMV enhancer: human cytomegalovirus immediate early enhancer
    365..568     +  promoter       CMV promoter: human cytomegalovirus (CMV) immediate early promoter
    613..1329    +  CDS            EGFP: EGFP is a basic (constitutively fluorescent) green fluorescent protein published in 1996, derived from Aequorea victoria. It is reported to be a rapidly-maturing weak dimer with moderate acid sensitivity.
   1348..1971    +  CDS            RAB6A: RAB6A_HUMAN - Also known as RAB6. Experimental evidence at protein level: Swiss-Prot protein existence level 1. Protein transport. Regulator of membrane traffic from the Golgi apparatus towards the endoplasmic reticulum (ER). Has a low GTPase activity. Involved in COPI-independent retrograde transport from the Golgi to the ER (PubMed:25962623). From Homo sapiens (Human).
   1976..2001    +  misc_feature   MCS (fragment): multiple cloning site
   2018..2102    +  CDS            large T antigen (fragment): large T antigen from SV40 (simian virus 40)
   2125..2246    +  polyA_signal   SV40 poly(A) signal: SV40 polyadenylation signal
   2280..2708    -  rep_origin     f1 ori (sequence partly withheld): f1 bacteriophage origin of replication; arrow indicates direction of (+) strand synthesis
   2735..2839    +  promoter       AmpR promoter: bla
   2841..3198    +  promoter       SV40 promoter: SV40 enhancer and early promoter
   3233..4027    +  CDS            NeoR/KanR: aminoglycoside phosphotransferase from Tn5; aph(3')-II (or nptII); confers resistance to neomycin, kanamycin, and G418 (Geneticin®)
   4048..4200    +  CDS            ble (fragment): BLE_KLEPN - Experimental evidence at protein level: Swiss-Prot protein existence level 1. Binding protein with a strong affinity to the bleomycin family of antibiotics. Binds to CL990; an antimitotic-antibiotic compound. From Klebsiella pneumoniae.
   4259..4306    +  polyA_signal   HSV TK poly(A) signal: herpes simplex virus thymidine kinase polyadenylation signal (Cole and Stacy, 1985)
   4397..4413    -  polyA_signal   bGH poly(A) signal (fragment): bovine growth hormone polyadenylation signal
   4635..5223    +  rep_origin     ori: high-copy-number ColE1/pMB1/pBR322/pUC origin of replication
