[The description below was written by a language model from this plasmid's Addgene catalogue record and pLannotate feature annotations shown in this document.]
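Description:
EGFP-Rab6CI46E is a mammalian expression plasmid built on the Clontech EGFP C1 backbone, about 5.3 kb in total. It drives production of a human Rab6 GTPase point mutant fused to the C-terminus of EGFP. The insert is listed as Rab6C (Rab6A isoform a), is linked to the RAB6A gene entry, and is annotated as RAB6A in the feature table. It is roughly 627 bp and carries an isoleucine-to-glutamic-acid substitution at residue 46. The coding sequence was subcloned from a commercially obtained pcDNA3.1-based Rab6C cDNA clone using compatible BamHI/BglII and XhoI/SalI ends, so both junction sites were destroyed.

Expression comes from the human cytomegalovirus immediate early enhancer and promoter, followed by the EGFP open reading frame, a short linker, the Rab6 coding sequence, a remnant of the multiple cloning site and the SV40 polyadenylation signal. A single NeoR/KanR (Tn5 aminoglycoside phosphotransferase) gene serves both hosts. A bacterial bla-type promoter provides kanamycin resistance in E. coli, while the SV40 enhancer/early promoter and HSV TK poly(A) signal allow G418 selection of stably transfected mammalian cells. A high-copy pUC-type origin supports propagation in bacteria, and an f1 origin allows single-stranded DNA production. The short large T antigen, ble and bGH poly(A) fragments are most likely residual backbone sequence or annotation matches rather than functional elements.

RAB6A regulates Golgi-associated membrane traffic, including retrograde transport to the ER. The fluorescent fusion allows the mutant's localisation and behaviour to be visualised in cells, presumably in comparison with wild-type Rab6. The record does not state the functional consequence of the I46E change.
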