Addgene plasmid #49589: EGFP-Rab6CI46E
Purpose: expresses EGFP-Rab6CI46E in mammalian cells
Depositing lab: Marci Scidmore.
Backbone
  Vector backbone: EGFP C1
  Backbone manufacturer: Clontech
  Backbone size w/o insert (bp): 4700
  Total vector size (bp): 5300
  Vector type: Mammalian Expression
  Selectable markers: Neomycin (select with G418)
Growth in bacteria
  Bacterial resistance: Kanamycin, 50 μg/mL
  Growth temperature: 37°C
  Growth strain: DH5alpha
  Copy number: High Copy
Gene/Insert
  Gene/Insert name: Rab6C (Rab6A isoform a)
  Species: H. sapiens (human)
  Insert size (bp): 627
  Mutation: Isoleucine 46 to Glutamic Acid
  Entrez Gene: RAB6A (a.k.a. RAB6)
  Promoter: CMV
  Tag / fusion protein: EGFP (N terminal on insert)
  Cloning method: Restriction Enzyme; 5′ cloning site BamHI/BglII (destroyed during cloning); 3′ cloning site XhoI/SalI (destroyed during cloning)
  Sequencing primers: 5′ EGFP C (CATGGTCCTGCTGGAGTTCGTG)
Resource information
  A portion of this plasmid was derived from a plasmid made by: purchased pCDNA3.1+Rab6C from Missouri S&T cDNA Resource Center (cDNA.org)
Terms and licenses: Academic/Nonprofit Terms; Industry Terms: Not Available to Industry
How to cite: EGFP-Rab6CI46E was a gift from Marci Scidmore (Addgene plasmid # 49589)
