>Addgene plasmid #49589 | EGFP-Rab6CI46E | addgene partial sequence | sequence record 76272 | EGFP-C 5'-CATGGTCCTGCTGGAGTTCGTG-3'
CTCTCGGCATGGACGAGCTGTACAAGTCCGGACTCAGATCCACCATGTCCACGGGCGGAGACTTCGGGAA
TCCGCTGAGGAAATTCAAGCTGGTGTTCCTGGGGGAGCAAAGCGTTGGAAAGACATCTTTGATCACCAGA
TTCATGTATGACAGTTTTGACAACACCTATCAGGCAACAGAAGGCATTGACTTTTTATCAAAAACTATGT
ACTTGGAGGATCGAACAATCAGGCTTCAGCTGTGGGATACTGCGGGTCAGGAACGTTTCCGTAGCCTCAT
TCCCAGTTACATCCGTGATTCTGCTGCAGCTGTAGTAGTTTACGATATCACAAATGTTAACTCATTCCAG
CAAACTACAAAGTGGATTGATGATGTCAGAACAGAAAGAGGAAGTGATGTTATCATCATGCTAGTAGGAA
ATAAAACAGATCTTGCTGACAAGAGGCAAGTGTCAATTGAGGAGGGAGAGAGGAAAGCCAAAGAGCTGAA
TGTTATGTTTATTGAAACTAGTGCAAAAGCTGGATACAATGTAAAGCAGCTCTTTCGACGTGTAGCAGCA
GCTTTGCCGGGAATGGAAAGCACACAGGACAGAAGCAGAGAAGATATGATTGACATAAAACTGGAAAAGC
CTCAGGAGCAACCAGTCAGTGAAGGAGGCTGTTCCTGCTAACTCGACGGTACCGCGGGCCCGGGATCCAC
CGGATCTAGATAACTGATCATAATCAGCCATACCACATTTGTAGAGGTTTTACTTGCTTTAAAAAACCTC
CCACACCTCCCCCTGAACCTGAAACATAAAATGAATGCAATTGTTGTTGTTAACTTGTTTATTGCAGCTT
ATAATGGTTACAAATAAAGCAATAGCATCACAAATTTCACAAATAAAGCATTTTTTTCACTGCATTCTAG
TTGTGGTTTGTCCAAACTCATCAATGTATCTTAACGCGTAAATTGTAAGCGTTAATATTTTGTTAAAATT
CGCGTTAAATT
